Addgene plasmid #144470: TFORF2994
Purpose: Lentiviral vector for overexpressing transcription factor ORFs with unique 24-bp barcodes. Barcodes facilitate identification of transcription factors in pooled screens.
Depositing lab: Feng Zhang. Depositing organization: Broad Institute. Publication: A transcription factor atlas of directed differentiation. Joung J, Ma S, Tay T, Geiger-Schuller KR, Kirchgatterer PC, Verdine VK, Guo B, Arias-Garcia MA, Allen WE, Singh A, Kuksenko O, Abudayyeh OO, Gootenberg JS, Fu Z, Macrae RK, Buenrostro JD, Regev A, Zhang F. Cell. 2023 Jan 5;186(1):209-229.e26. doi: 10.1016/j.cell.2022.11.026. PubMed 36608654.
Backbone
  Vector backbone: pLX_TRC317
  Backbone manufacturer: Broad Institute Genetic Perturbation Platform
  Backbone size w/o insert (bp): 8264
  Vector type: Mammalian Expression, Lentiviral
  Selectable markers: Puromycin
Growth in bacteria
  Bacterial resistance: Ampicillin, 100 μg/mL
  Growth temperature: 37°C
  Growth strain: NEB Stable
  Copy number: High Copy
Gene/Insert
  Gene/Insert name: SKP2
  Species: H. sapiens (human)
  Insert size (bp): 1484
  Entrez Gene: SKP2 (a.k.a. FBL1, FBXL1, FLB1, p45)
  Promoter: EF1a
  Cloning method: Gateway Cloning
  Sequencing primers: 5′ GGGTGGAGACTGAAGTTAGGCCAG; 3′ CACATAGCGTAAAAGGAGCAACATAG
Resource information
  A portion of this plasmid was derived from a plasmid made by: Broad Institute Genetic Perturbation Platform
Terms and licenses: Academic/Nonprofit Terms; Industry Terms: Not Available to Industry
Depositor comments: NM_005983.3 Please test multiple small colonies in case of plasmid recombination. To make this collection available in a timely manner, a portion of this collection was not fully sequenced by Addgene. If an Addgene verified full plasmid sequence is not available, please contact us prior to placing an order to request the full sequence.
How to cite: TFORF2994 was a gift from Feng Zhang (Addgene plasmid # 144470 ; http://n2t.net/addgene:144470 ; RRID:Addgene_144470)
