[The description below was written by a language model from this plasmid's Addgene catalogue record and pLannotate feature annotations shown in this document.]
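Description:
TFORF2994 is a third-generation-style, self-inactivating lentiviral expression plasmid built on the pLX_TRC317 backbone, carrying the human SKP2 open reading frame (also known as FBXL1 or p45; reference transcript NM_005983.3). It belongs to a barcoded transcription factor ORF collection. In bacteria it is maintained through a high-copy ColE1/pUC origin and selected with ampicillin via the bla gene. An f1 origin and remnants of a lac/lacZα cloning region flanked by T3 and T7 promoters are also present in the backbone. The depositor notes that the plasmid can recombine, which is typical for LTR-containing vectors.

The viral genome is transcribed from an RSV promoter fused to a truncated HIV-1 5' LTR. This is followed by the Ψ packaging signal with a gag fragment, the RRE for Rev-dependent nuclear export, and a cPPT/CTS element. It ends in a ΔU3 3' LTR and an SV40 polyadenylation signal. Within this unit, an SV40 early promoter drives puromycin N-acetyltransferase for selection of transduced mammalian cells. A separate EF-1α promoter drives SKP2. The ORF was inserted by Gateway cloning and sits between attB1 and attB2 sites, with a V5 epitope tag annotated just downstream. Whether the tag is translated in frame with SKP2 is not stated in the record. A WPRE downstream enhances transcript stability and expression.

According to the catalogue entry, each construct in the series carries a unique 24-bp barcode. The feature table does not annotate the barcode, although it may lie in the region between the V5 tag and the WPRE. The barcodes allow the overexpressed ORFs to be identified in pooled screens, such as directed differentiation screens.
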