Features (pLannotate 1.2.2; 34 found; start..end, strand, type, name):
      5..231     +  promoter       RSV promoter: Rous sarcoma virus enhancer/promoter
    232..412     +  LTR            5' LTR (truncated): truncated 5' long terminal repeat (LTR) from HIV-1
    459..584     +  misc_feature   HIV-1 Ψ: packaging signal of human immunodeficiency virus type 1
    568..931     +  CDS            HIV-1 gag (fragment): gag protein from human immunodeficiency virus 1; gag
   1077..1310    +  misc_feature   RRE: The Rev response element (RRE) of HIV-1 allows for Rev-dependent mRNA export from the nucleus to the cytoplasm.
   1687..1713    +  CDS            Rev (fragment): human immunodeficiency virus 1 (HIV-1) Rev protein; rev; enhances nuclear export of unspliced and incompletely spliced viral mRNAs
   1720..1743    +  promoter       SV40 promoter (fragment): SV40 early promoter
   1744..1815    +  promoter       SV40 promoter (fragment): SV40 enhancer and early promoter
   1839..1974    +  rep_origin     SV40 ori: SV40 origin of replication
   2020..2616    +  CDS            PuroR (fragment): puromycin N-acetyltransferase; pac from Streptomyces; confers resistance to puromycin
   2665..2782    +  misc_feature   cPPT/CTS: central polypurine tract and central termination sequence of HIV-1
   2847..2913    +  CDS            small t antigen (fragment): SV40 (simian virus 40) small t antigen
   2920..4098    +  promoter       EF-1α promoter: strong constitutive promoter for human elongation factor EF-1α
   4119..4139    +  protein_bind   attB1: mutant version of attB; core recombination site for the Gateway® BP reaction BP Clonase™
   4145..5416    +  CDS            SKP2 (sequence withheld): SKP2_HUMAN - Also known as FBXL1. Experimental evidence at protein level: Swiss-Prot protein existence level 1. Through the ubiquitin-mediated proteasomal degradation of hepatitis C virus non-structural protein 5A, has an antiviral activity towards that virus. From Homo sapiens (Human).
   5421..5445    -  protein_bind   attB2: mutant version of attB; recombination site for the Gateway® BP reaction BP Clonase™
   5453..5494    +  CDS            V5 tag: epitope tag from simian virus 5
   5510..5563    +  promoter       U6 promoter (fragment): RNA polymerase III promoter for human U6 snRNA
   5605..6193    +  misc_feature   WPRE: woodchuck hepatitis virus posttranscriptional regulatory element
   6244..6263    +  misc_feature   cPPT/CTS (fragment): central polypurine tract and central termination sequence of HIV-1
   6265..6498    +  LTR            3' LTR (ΔU3): self-inactivating 3' long terminal repeat (LTR) from HIV-1
   6576..6697    +  polyA_signal   SV40 poly(A) signal: SV40 polyadenylation signal
   6737..6872    +  rep_origin     SV40 ori: SV40 origin of replication
   6893..6911    -  promoter       T7 promoter: promoter for bacteriophage T7 RNA polymerase
   6919..7074    +  CDS            lacZα (fragment): LacZα fragment of β-galactosidase; lacZ fragment
   7079..7507    +  rep_origin     f1 ori (sequence partly withheld): f1 bacteriophage origin of replication; arrow indicates direction of (+) strand synthesis
   7560..7664    +  promoter       AmpR promoter: bla
   7665..8525    +  CDS            AmpR: β-lactamase; bla; confers resistance to ampicillin, carbenicillin, and related antibiotics
   8696..9284    +  rep_origin     ori: high-copy-number ColE1/pMB1/pBR322/pUC origin of replication
   9467..9559    +  CDS            lacI (fragment): lac repressor; lacI; The lac repressor binds to the lac operator to inhibit transcription in E. coli. This inhibition can be relieved by adding lactose or isopropyl-β-D-thiogalactopyranoside (IPTG).
   9572..9593    +  protein_bind   CAP binding site: CAP binding activates transcription in the presence of cAMP. E. coli catabolite activator protein
   9608..9638    +  promoter       lac promoter: promoter for the E. coli lac operon
   9646..9662    +  protein_bind   lac operator: The lac repressor binds to the lac operator to inhibit transcription in E. coli. This inhibition can be relieved by adding lactose or isopropyl-β-D-thiogalactopyranoside (IPTG). lac repressor encoded by lacI
   9707..9725    +  promoter       T3 promoter: promoter for bacteriophage T3 RNA polymerase
>Addgene plasmid #144470 | TFORF2994 | addgene full sequence | sequence record 407347 | Addgene NGS Result
TTAATGTAGTCTTATGCAATACTCTTGTAGTCTTGCAACATGGTAACGATGAGTTAGCAACATGCCTTAC
AAGGAGAGAAAAAGCACCGTGCATGCCGATTGGTGGAAGTAAGGTGGTACGATCGTGCCTTATTAGGAAG
GCAACAGACGGGTCTGACATGGATTGGACGAACCACTGAATTGCCGCATTGCAGAGATATTGTATTTAAG
TGCCTAGCTCGATACATAAACGGGTCTCTCTGGTTAGACCAGATCTGAGCCTGGGAGCTCTCTGGCTAAC
TAGGGAACCCACTGCTTAAGCCTCAATAAAGCTTGCCTTGAGTGCTTCAAGTAGTGTGTGCCCGTCTGTT
GTGTGACTCTGGTAACTAGAGATCCCTCAGACCCTTTTAGTCAGTGTGGAAAATCTCTAGCAGTGGCGCC
CGAACAGGGACTTGAAAGCGAAAGGGAAACCAGAGGAGCTCTCTCGACGCAGGACTCGGCTTGCTGAAGC
GCGCACGGCAAGAGGCGAGGGGCGGCGACTGGTGAGTACGCCAAAAATTTTGACTAGCGGAGGCTAGAAG
GAGAGAGATGGGTGCGAGAGCGTCAGTATTAAGCGGGGGAGAATTAGATCGCGATGGGAAAAAATTCGGT
TAAGGCCAGGGGGAAAGAAAAAATATAAATTAAAACATATAGTATGGGCAAGCAGGGAGCTAGAACGATT
CGCAGTTAATCCTGGCCTGTTAGAAACATCAGAAGGCTGTAGACAAATACTGGGACAGCTACAACCATCC
CTTCAGACAGGATCAGAAGAACTTAGATCATTATATAATACAGTAGCAACCCTCTATTGTGTGCATCAAA
GGATAGAGATAAAAGACACCAAGGAAGCTTTAGACAAGATAGAGGAAGAGCAAAACAAAAGTAAGACCAC
CGCACAGCAAGCGGCCGCTGATCTTCAGACCTGGAGGAGGAGATATGAGGGACAATTGGAGAAGTGAATT
ATATAAATATAAAGTAGTAAAAATTGAACCATTAGGAGTAGCACCCACCAAGGCAAAGAGAAGAGTGGTG
CAGAGAGAAAAAAGAGCAGTGGGAATAGGAGCTTTGTTCCTTGGGTTCTTGGGAGCAGCAGGAAGCACTA
TGGGCGCAGCGTCAATGACGCTGACGGTACAGGCCAGACAATTATTGTCTGGTATAGTGCAGCAGCAGAA
CAATTTGCTGAGGGCTATTGAGGCGCAACAGCATCTGTTGCAACTCACAGTCTGGGGCATCAAGCAGCTC
CAGGCAAGAATCCTGGCTGTGGAAAGATACCTAAAGGATCAACAGCTCCTGGGGATTTGGGGTTGCTCTG
GAAAACTCATTTGCACCACTGCTGTGCCTTGGAATGCTAGTTGGAGTAATAAATCTCTGGAACAGATTTG
GAATCACACGACCTGGATGGAGTGGGACAGAGAAATTAACAATTACACAAGCTTAATACACTCCTTAATT
GAAGAATCGCAAAACCAGCAAGAAAAGAATGAACAAGAATTATTGGAATTAGATAAATGGGCAAGTTTGT
GGAATTGGTTTAACATAACAAATTGGCTGTGGTATATAAAATTATTCATAATGATAGTAGGAGGCTTGGT
AGGTTTAAGAATAGTTTTTGCTGTACTTTCTATAGTGAATAGAGTTAGGCAGGGATATTCACCATTATCG
TTTCAGACCCACCTCCCAACCCCGAGGGGACCCATGCATTGCATCTCAATTAGTCAGCAACCAGGTGTGG
AAAGTCCCCAGGCTCCCCAGCAGGCAGAAGTATGCAAAGCATGCGTCTCAATTAGTCAGCAACCATAGTC
CCGCCCCTAACTCCGCCCATCCCGCCCCTAACTCCGCCCAGTTCCGCCCATTCTCCGCCCCATGGCTGAC
TAATTTTTTTTATTTATGCAGAGGCCGAGGCCGCCTCGGCCTCTGAGCTATTCCAGAAGTAGTGAGGAGG
CTTTTTTGGAGGCCTAGGCTTTTGCAAAAAGCTTTCTAGAGGTACCACCGGAGCTTACCATGACCGAGTA
CAAGCCCACGGTGCGCCTCGCCACCCGCGACGACGTCCCCAGGGCCGTACGCACCCTCGCCGCCGCGTTC
GCCGACTACCCCGCCACGCGCCACACCGTCGATCCGGACCGCCACATCGAGCGGGTCACCGAGCTGCAAG
AACTCTTCCTCACGCGCGTCGGGCTCGACATCGGCAAGGTGTGGGTCGCGGACGACGGCGCCGCCGTGGC
GGTCTGGACCACGCCGGAGAGCGTCGAAGCGGGGGCGGTGTTCGCCGAGATCGGCCCGCGCATGGCCGAG
TTGAGCGGTTCCCGGCTGGCCGCGCAGCAACAGATGGAAGGCCTCCTGGCGCCGCACCGGCCCAAGGAGC
CCGCGTGGTTCCTGGCCACCGTCGGCGTCTCGCCCGACCACCAGGGCAAGGGTCTGGGCAGCGCCGTCGT
GCTCCCCGGAGTGGAGGCGGCCGAGCGCGCCGGGGTGCCCGCCTTCCTGGAGACCTCCGCGCCCCGCAAC
CTCCCCTTCTACGAGCGGCTCGGCTTCACCGTCACCGCCGACGTCGAGGTGCCCGAAGGACCGCGCACCT
GGTGCATGACCCGCAAGCCCGGTGCCAGTTAACGAATTCTAGATCTTGAGACAAATGGCAGTATTCATCC
ACAATTTTAAAAGAAAAGGGGGGATTGGGGGGTACAGTGCAGGGGAAAGAATAGTAGACATAATAGCAAC
AGACATACAAACTAAAGAATTACAAAAACAAATTACAAAAATTCAAAATTTTCGGGTTTATTACAGGGAC
AGCAGAGATCCACTTTGGCGCCGGCTCGAGGCCTGCAGGTGCAAAGATGGATAAAGTTTTAAACAGAGAG
GAATCTTTGCAGCTAATGGACCTTCTAGGTCTTGAAAGGAGTGGGAATTGGCTCCGGTGCCCGTCAGTGG
GCAGAGCGCACATCGCCCACAGTCCCCGAGAAGTTGGGGGGAGGGGTCGGCAATTGAACCGGTGCCTAGA
GAAGGTGGCGCGGGGTAAACTGGGAAAGTGATGTCGTGTACTGGCTCCGCCTTTTTCCCGAGGGTGGGGG
AGAACCGTATATAAGTGCAGTAGTCGCCGTGAACGTTCTTTTTCGCAACGGGTTTGCCGCCAGAACACAG
GTAAGTGCCGTGTGTGGTTCCCGCGGGCCTGGCCTCTTTACGGGTTATGGCCCTTGCGTGCCTTGAATTA
CTTCCACCTGGCTGCAGTACGTGATTCTTGATCCCGAGCTTCGGGTTGGAAGTGGGTGGGAGAGTTCGAG
GCCTTGCGCTTAAGGAGCCCCTTCGCCTCGTGCTTGAGTTGAGGCCTGGCCTGGGCGCTGGGGCCGCCGC
GTGCGAATCTGGTGGCACCTTCGCGCCTGTCTCGCTGCTTTCGATAAGTCTCTAGCCATTTAAAATTTTT
GATGACCTGCTGCGACGCTTTTTTTCTGGCAAGATAGTCTTGTAAATGCGGGCCAAGATCTGCACACTGG
TATTTCGGTTTTTGGGGCCGCGGGCGGCGACGGGGCCCGTGCGTCCCAGCGCACATGTTCGGCGAGGCGG
GGCCTGCGAGCGCGGCCACCGAGAATCGGACGGGGGTAGTCTCAAGCTGGCCGGCCTGCTCTGGTGCCTG
GCCTCGCGCCGCCGTGTATCGCCCCGCCCTGGGCGGCAAGGCTGGCCCGGTCGGCACCAGTTGCGTGAGC
GGAAAGATGGCCGCTTCCCGGCCCTGCTGCAGGGAGCTCAAAATGGAGGACGCGGCGCTCGGGAGAGCGG
GCGGGTGAGTCACCCACACAAAGGAAAAGGGCCTTTCCGTCCTCAGCCGTCGCTTCATGTGACTCCACGG
AGTACCGGGCGCCGTCCAGGCACCTCGATTAGTTCTCGAGCTTTTGGAGTACGTCGTCTTTAGGTTGGGG
GGAGGGGTTTTATGCGATGGAGTTTCCCCACACTGAGTGGGTGGAGACTGAAGTTAGGCCAGCTTGGCAC
TTGATGTAATTCTCCTTGGAATTTGCCCTTTTTGAGTTTGGATCTTGGTTCATTCTCAAGCCTCAGACAG
TGGTTCAAAGTTTTTTTCTTCCATTTCAGGTGTCGTGAGGCTAGCATCGATTGATCAACAAGTTTGTACA
AAAAAGCAGGCACC
[1272 nt withheld, positions 4145-5416]
TAGAACCCAGCTTTCTTGTACAAAGTGGTTGATATCGGTAAGCCTATCCCTAACCCTCTCCTCGGTCTCG
ATTCTACGTAGTAATGAACTAGTCCGTAACTTGAAAGTATTTCGATTTCTTGGCTTTATATATCTTGTGG
AAAGGACGACCGTCCCTATGTCACTGCTATTACACGCGTTAAGTCGACAATCAACCTCTGGATTACAAAA
TTTGTGAAAGATTGACTGGTATTCTTAACTATGTTGCTCCTTTTACGCTATGTGGATACGCTGCTTTAAT
GCCTTTGTATCATGCTATTGCTTCCCGTATGGCTTTCATTTTCTCCTCCTTGTATAAATCCTGGTTGCTG
TCTCTTTATGAGGAGTTGTGGCCCGTTGTCAGGCAACGTGGCGTGGTGTGCACTGTGTTTGCTGACGCAA
CCCCCACTGGTTGGGGCATTGCCACCACCTGTCAGCTCCTTTCCGGGACTTTCGCTTTCCCCCTCCCTAT
TGCCACGGCGGAACTCATCGCCGCCTGCCTTGCCCGCTGCTGGACAGGGGCTCGGCTGTTGGGCACTGAC
AATTCCGTGGTGTTGTCGGGGAAATCATCGTCCTTTCCTTGGCTGCTCGCCTGTGTTGCCACCTGGATTC
TGCGCGGGACGTCCTTCTGCTACGTCCCTTCGGCCCTCAATCCAGCGGACCTTCCTTCCCGCGGCCTGCT
GCCGGCTCTGCGGCCTCTTCCGCGTCTTCGCCTTCGCCCTCAGACGAGTCGGATCTCCCTTTGGGCCGCC
TCCCCGCGTCGACTTTAAGACCAATGACTTACAAGGCAGCTGTAGATCTTAGCCACTTTTTAAAAGAAAA
GGGGGGACTGGAAGGGCTAATTCACTCCCAACGAAGACAAGATCTGCTTTTTGCTTGTACTGGGTCTCTC
TGGTTAGACCAGATCTGAGCCTGGGAGCTCTCTGGCTAACTAGGGAACCCACTGCTTAAGCCTCAATAAA
GCTTGCCTTGAGTGCTTCAAGTAGTGTGTGCCCGTCTGTTGTGTGACTCTGGTAACTAGAGATCCCTCAG
ACCCTTTTAGTCAGTGTGGAAAATCTCTAGCAGTACGTATAGTAGTTCATGTCATCTTATTATTCAGTAT
TTATAACTTGCAAAGAAATGAATATCAGAGAGTGAGAGGAACTTGTTTATTGCAGCTTATAATGGTTACA
AATAAAGCAATAGCATCACAAATTTCACAAATAAAGCATTTTTTTCACTGCATTCTAGTTGTGGTTTGTC
CAAACTCATCAATGTATCTTATCATGTCTGGCTCTAGCTATCCCGCCCCTAACTCCGCCCATCCCGCCCC
TAACTCCGCCCAGTTCCGCCCATTCTCCGCCCCATGGCTGACTAATTTTTTTTATTTATGCAGAGGCCGA
GGCCGCCTCGGCCTCTGAGCTATTCCAGAAGTAGTGAGGAGGCTTTTTTGGAGGCCTAGGGACGTACCCA
ATTCGCCCTATAGTGAGTCGTATTACGCGCGCTCACTGGCCGTCGTTTTACAACGTCGTGACTGGGAAAA
CCCTGGCGTTACCCAACTTAATCGCCTTGCAGCACATCCCCCTTTCGCCAGCTGGCGTAATAGCGAAGAG
GCCCGCACCGATCGCCCTTCCCAACAGTTGCGCAGCCTGAATGGCGAATGGG
[124 nt withheld, positions 7079-7202]
C
[91 nt withheld, positions 7204-7294]
A
[49 nt withheld, positions 7296-7344]
CCTTTGACGTTGGAGTCCACGTTCTTT
[37 nt withheld, positions 7372-7408]
ACCCTATCTCGGTCTATTCTTTTGATTTATAAGGGATTTTGCCGATTTCGGCCTATTGGTTAAAAAATGA
GCTGATTTAACAAAAATTTAACGCGAATTTTAACAAAATATTAACGCTTACAATTTAGGTGGCACTTTTC
GGGGAAATGTGCGCGGAACCCCTATTTGTTTATTTTTCTAAATACATTCAAATATGTATCCGCTCATGAG
ACAATAACCCTGATAAATGCTTCAATAATATTGAAAAAGGAAGAGTATGAGTATTCAACATTTCCGTGTC
GCCCTTATTCCCTTTTTTGCGGCATTTTGCCTTCCTGTTTTTGCTCACCCAGAAACGCTGGTGAAAGTAA
AAGATGCTGAAGATCAGTTGGGTGCACGAGTGGGTTACATCGAACTGGATCTCAACAGCGGTAAGATCCT
TGAGAGTTTTCGCCCCGAAGAACGTTTTCCAATGATGAGCACTTTTAAAGTTCTGCTATGTGGCGCGGTA
TTATCCCGTATTGACGCCGGGCAAGAGCAACTCGGTCGCCGCATACACTATTCTCAGAATGACTTGGTTG
AGTACTCACCAGTCACAGAAAAGCATCTTACGGATGGCATGACAGTAAGAGAATTATGCAGTGCTGCCAT
AACCATGAGTGATAACACTGCGGCCAACTTACTTCTGACAACGATCGGAGGACCGAAGGAGCTAACCGCT
TTTTTGCACAACATGGGGGATCATGTAACTCGCCTTGATCGTTGGGAACCGGAGCTGAATGAAGCCATAC
CAAACGACGAGCGTGACACCACGATGCCTGTAGCAATGGCAACAACGTTGCGCAAACTATTAACTGGCGA
ACTACTTACTCTAGCTTCCCGGCAACAATTAATAGACTGGATGGAGGCGGATAAAGTTGCAGGACCACTT
CTGCGCTCGGCCCTTCCGGCTGGCTGGTTTATTGCTGATAAATCTGGAGCCGGTGAGCGTGGGTCTCGCG
GTATCATTGCAGCACTGGGGCCAGATGGTAAGCCCTCCCGTATCGTAGTTATCTACACGACGGGGAGTCA
GGCAACTATGGATGAACGAAATAGACAGATCGCTGAGATAGGTGCCTCACTGATTAAGCATTGGTAACTG
TCAGACCAAGTTTACTCATATATACTTTAGATTGATTTAAAACTTCATTTTTAATTTAAAAGGATCTAGG
TGAAGATCCTTTTTGATAATCTCATGACCAAAATCCCTTAACGTGAGTTTTCGTTCCACTGAGCGTCAGA
CCCCGTAGAAAAGATCAAAGGATCTTCTTGAGATCCTTTTTTTCTGCGCGTAATCTGCTGCTTGCAAACA
AAAAAACCACCGCTACCAGCGGTGGTTTGTTTGCCGGATCAAGAGCTACCAACTCTTTTTCCGAAGGTAA
CTGGCTTCAGCAGAGCGCAGATACCAAATACTGTTCTTCTAGTGTAGCCGTAGTTAGGCCACCACTTCAA
GAACTCTGTAGCACCGCCTACATACCTCGCTCTGCTAATCCTGTTACCAGTGGCTGCTGCCAGTGGCGAT
AAGTCGTGTCTTACCGGGTTGGACTCAAGACGATAGTTACCGGATAAGGCGCAGCGGTCGGGCTGAACGG
GGGGTTCGTGCACACAGCCCAGCTTGGAGCGAACGACCTACACCGAACTGAGATACCTACAGCGTGAGCT
ATGAGAAAGCGCCACGCTTCCCGAAGGGAGAAAGGCGGACAGGTATCCGGTAAGCGGCAGGGTCGGAACA
GGAGAGCGCACGAGGGAGCTTCCAGGGGGAAACGCCTGGTATCTTTATAGTCCTGTCGGGTTTCGCCACC
TCTGACTTGAGCGTCGATTTTTGTGATGCTCGTCAGGGGGGCGGAGCCTATGGAAAAACGCCAGCAACGC
GGCCTTTTTACGGTTCCTGGCCTTTTGCTGGCCTTTTGCTCACATGTTCTTTCCTGCGTTATCCCCTGAT
TCTGTGGATAACCGTATTACCGCCTTTGAGTGAGCTGATACCGCTCGCCGCAGCCGAACGACCGAGCGCA
GCGAGTCAGTGAGCGAGGAAGCGGAAGAGCGCCCAATACGCAAACCGCCTCTCCCCGCGCGTTGGCCGAT
TCATTAATGCAGCTGGCACGACAGGTTTCCCGACTGGAAAGCGGGCAGTGAGCGCAACGCAATTAATGTG
AGTTAGCTCACTCATTAGGCACCCCAGGCTTTACACTTTATGCTTCCGGCTCGTATGTTGTGTGGAATTG
TGAGCGGATAACAATTTCACACAGGAAACAGCTATGACCATGATTACGCCAAGCGCGCAATTAACCCTCA
CTAAAGGGAACAAAAGCTGGAGCTGCAAGC
