>Addgene plasmid #144470 | TFORF2994 | depositor partial sequence | sequence record 285525 | Insert
ATCGATTGATCAACAAGTTTGTACAAAAAAGCAGGCACC
[1272 nt withheld, positions 40-1311]
TAGAACCCAGCTTTCTTGTACAAAGTGGTTGATATCGGTAAGCCTATCCCTAACCCTCTCCTCGGTCTCG
ATTCTACGTAGTAATGAACTAGTCCGTAACTTGAAAGTATTTCGATTTCTTGGCTTTATATATCTTGTGG
AAAGGACGACCGTCCCTATGTCACTGCTATTAC
