>Addgene plasmid #144470 | TFORF2994 | depositor partial sequence | sequence record 285526 | Barcode
CCGTCCCTATGTCACTGCTATTAC
